Addgene plasmid #182872: myr-palm-mEGFP(3x)
Purpose: Homo-trimer expression vector with plasma membrane localization signal
Depositing lab: Salvatore Chiantia. Depositing organization: Universitaet Potsdam. Publication: Influenza A M2 recruits M1 to the plasma membrane: A fluorescence fluctuation microscopy study. Petrich A, Dunsing V, Bobone S, Chiantia S. Biophys J. 2021 Dec 21;120(24):5478-5490. doi: 10.1016/j.bpj.2021.11.023. Epub 2021 Nov 19. PubMed 34808098.
Backbone
  Vector backbone: mEGFP-C1
  Vector type: Mammalian Expression
Growth in bacteria
  Bacterial resistance: Kanamycin, 50 μg/mL
  Growth temperature: 37°C
  Growth strain: DH5alpha
  Copy number: High Copy
Gene/Insert
  Gene/Insert name: myr-palm-mEGFP(3x)
  Species: Other
  Cloning method: Restriction Enzyme; 5′ cloning site Unknown (unknown if destroyed); 3′ cloning site Unknown (unknown if destroyed)
Terms and licenses: Academic/Nonprofit Terms; Industry Terms: Not Available to Industry
How to cite: myr-palm-mEGFP(3x) was a gift from Salvatore Chiantia (Addgene plasmid # 182872 ; http://n2t.net/addgene:182872 ; RRID:Addgene_182872)
