[The description below was written by a language model from this plasmid's Addgene catalogue record and pLannotate feature annotations shown in this document.]
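Description:
myr-palm-mEGFP(3x) is a mammalian expression plasmid of about 6.2 kb built on the mEGFP-C1 backbone. It encodes three tandem copies of monomeric EGFP targeted to the plasma membrane. Expression is driven by the human cytomegalovirus immediate-early enhancer and promoter and terminated by an SV40 polyadenylation signal. The annotated feature table shows three consecutive mEGFP coding sequences on the same strand, separated by short linker regions, one of which is a multiple-cloning-site remnant. mEGFP carries the A206K monomerizing mutation, which suppresses the weak self-association of GFP, so the concatemer behaves as a defined covalent trimer of fluorophores. The myristoylation/palmitoylation signal named in the construct title is not annotated as a separate feature. It presumably lies in the short unannotated stretch between the upstream cloning-site fragment and the first mEGFP, where an N-terminal lipidation motif would anchor the protein to the inner leaflet of the plasma membrane. The cloning sites used are not recorded. The small "large T antigen", ble and bGH poly(A) fragments reported by the annotation software are probably backbone remnants or spurious matches rather than functional elements.

The plasmid is propagated in E. coli through a high-copy pUC-type origin with kanamycin selection. The NeoR/KanR gene sits behind both a bacterial promoter and the SV40 early promoter and is followed by an HSV TK poly(A) signal, so it can also confer G418 resistance in mammalian cells. An f1 origin is also present. The stated purpose is a membrane-localized homo-trimer expression vector. The associated study used fluorescence fluctuation microscopy, so the construct most likely serves as a brightness or oligomerization calibration standard for membrane-associated proteins.
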