Features (pLannotate 1.2.2; 17 found; start..end, strand, type, name):
     77..380     +  enhancer       CMV enhancer: human cytomegalovirus immediate early enhancer
    381..584     +  promoter       CMV promoter: human cytomegalovirus (CMV) immediate early promoter
    607..670     +  misc_feature   MCS (fragment): multiple cloning site
    734..1450    +  CDS            mEGFP: mEGFP is a basic (constitutively fluorescent) green fluorescent protein published in 2002, derived from Aequorea victoria. It has moderate acid sensitivity.
   1451..1469    +  misc_feature   MCS (fragment): multiple cloning site
   1472..2188    +  CDS            mEGFP: mEGFP is a basic (constitutively fluorescent) green fluorescent protein published in 2002, derived from Aequorea victoria. It has moderate acid sensitivity.
   2204..2923    +  CDS            mEGFP: enhanced GFP with monomerizing A206K mutation (Zacharias et al., 2002) mammalian codon-optimized
   2939..3022    +  CDS            large T antigen (fragment): large T antigen from SV40 (simian virus 40)
   3045..3166    +  polyA_signal   SV40 poly(A) signal: SV40 polyadenylation signal
   3200..3628    -  rep_origin     f1 ori (sequence partly withheld): f1 bacteriophage origin of replication; arrow indicates direction of (+) strand synthesis
   3655..3759    +  promoter       AmpR promoter: bla
   3761..4118    +  promoter       SV40 promoter: SV40 enhancer and early promoter
   4153..4947    +  CDS            NeoR/KanR: aminoglycoside phosphotransferase from Tn5; aph(3')-II (or nptII); confers resistance to neomycin, kanamycin, and G418 (Geneticin®)
   4968..5120    +  CDS            ble (fragment): BLE_KLEPN - Experimental evidence at protein level: Swiss-Prot protein existence level 1. Binding protein with a strong affinity to the bleomycin family of antibiotics. Binds to CL990; an antimitotic-antibiotic compound. From Klebsiella pneumoniae.
   5179..5226    +  polyA_signal   HSV TK poly(A) signal: herpes simplex virus thymidine kinase polyadenylation signal (Cole and Stacy, 1985)
   5317..5333    -  polyA_signal   bGH poly(A) signal (fragment): bovine growth hormone polyadenylation signal
   5555..6143    +  rep_origin     ori: high-copy-number ColE1/pMB1/pBR322/pUC origin of replication
>Addgene plasmid #182872 | myr-palm-mEGFP(3x) | addgene full sequence | sequence record 370102 | Addgene NGS Result
TATTACCGCCATGCATTAGTTATTAATAGTAATCAATTACGGGGTCATTAGTTCATAGCCCATATATGGA
GTTCCGCGTTACATAACTTACGGTAAATGGCCCGCCTGGCTGACCGCCCAACGACCCCCGCCCATTGACG
TCAATAATGACGTATGTTCCCATAGTAACGCCAATAGGGACTTTCCATTGACGTCAATGGGTGGAGTATT
TACGGTAAACTGCCCACTTGGCAGTACATCAAGTGTATCATATGCCAAGTACGCCCCCTATTGACGTCAA
TGACGGTAAATGGCCCGCCTGGCATTATGCCCAGTACATGACCTTATGGGACTTTCCTACTTGGCAGTAC
ATCTACGTATTAGTCATCGCTATTACCATGGTGATGCGGTTTTGGCAGTACATCAATGGGCGTGGATAGC
GGTTTGACTCACGGGGATTTCCAAGTCTCCACCCCATTGACGTCAATGGGAGTTTGTTTTGGCACCAAAA
TCAACGGGACTTTCCAAAATGTCGTAACAACTCCGCCCCATTGACGCAAATGGGCGGTAGGCGTGTACGG
TGGGAGGTCTATATAAGCAGAGCTGGTTTAGTGAACCGTCAGATCCGCTAGCGCTACCGGACTCAGATCT
CGAGCTCAAGCTTCGAATTCTGCAGTCGACGGTACCGCGGACCATGGGATGTATTAAATCAAAAAGGAAA
GACAATCTCAATGACGATGAACCGGTCGCCACCATGGTGAGCAAGGGCGAGGAGCTGTTCACCGGGGTGG
TGCCCATCCTGGTCGAGCTGGACGGCGACGTAAACGGCCACAAGTTCAGCGTGTCCGGCGAGGGCGAGGG
CGATGCCACCTACGGCAAGCTGACCCTGAAGTTCATCTGCACCACCGGCAAGCTGCCCGTGCCCTGGCCC
ACCCTCGTGACCACCCTGACCTACGGCGTGCAGTGCTTCAGCCGCTACCCCGACCACATGAAGCAGCACG
ACTTCTTCAAGTCCGCCATGCCCGAAGGCTACGTCCAGGAGCGCACCATCTTCTTCAAGGACGACGGCAA
CTACAAGACCCGCGCCGAGGTGAAGTTCGAGGGCGACACCCTGGTGAACCGCATCGAGCTGAAGGGCATC
GACTTCAAGGAGGACGGCAACATCCTGGGGCACAAGCTGGAGTACAACTACAACAGCCACAACGTCTATA
TCATGGCCGACAAGCAGAAGAACGGCATCAAGGTGAACTTCAAGATCCGCCACAACATCGAGGACGGCAG
CGTGCAGCTCGCCGACCACTACCAGCAGAACACCCCCATCGGCGACGGCCCCGTGCTGCTGCCCGACAAC
CACTACCTGAGCACCCAGTCCAAGCTGAGCAAAGACCCCAACGAGAAGCGCGATCACATGGTCCTGCTGG
AGTTCGTGACCGCCGCCGGGATCACTCTCGGCATGGACGAGCTGTACAAGTCCGGACTCAGATCTCGAGG
AATGGTGAGCAAGGGCGAGGAGCTGTTCACCGGGGTGGTGCCCATCCTGGTCGAGCTGGACGGCGACGTA
AACGGCCACAAGTTCAGCGTGTCCGGCGAGGGCGAGGGCGATGCCACCTACGGCAAGCTGACCCTGAAGT
TCATCTGCACCACCGGCAAGCTGCCCGTGCCCTGGCCCACCCTCGTGACCACCCTGACCTACGGCGTGCA
GTGCTTCAGCCGCTACCCCGACCACATGAAGCAGCACGACTTCTTCAAGTCCGCCATGCCCGAAGGCTAC
GTCCAGGAGCGCACCATCTTCTTCAAGGACGACGGCAACTACAAGACCCGCGCCGAGGTGAAGTTCGAGG
GCGACACCCTGGTGAACCGCATCGAGCTGAAGGGCATCGACTTCAAGGAGGACGGCAACATCCTGGGGCA
CAAGCTGGAGTACAACTACAACAGCCACAACGTCTATATCATGGCCGACAAGCAGAAGAACGGCATCAAG
GTGAACTTCAAGATCCGCCACAACATCGAGGACGGCAGCGTGCAGCTCGCCGACCACTACCAGCAGAACA
CCCCCATCGGCGACGGCCCCGTGCTGCTGCCCGACAACCACTACCTGAGCACCCAGTCCAAGCTGAGCAA
AGACCCCAACGAGAAGCGCGATCACATGGTCCTGCTGGAGTTCGTGACCGCCGCCGGGATCACTCTCGGC
ATGGACGAGCTGTACAAGAGACCGTCGGGATCCATGGTGAGCAAGGGCGAGGAGCTGTTCACCGGGGTGG
TGCCCATCCTGGTCGAGCTGGACGGCGACGTAAACGGCCACAAGTTCAGCGTGTCCGGCGAGGGCGAGGG
CGATGCCACCTACGGCAAGCTGACCCTGAAGTTCATCTGCACCACCGGCAAGCTGCCCGTGCCCTGGCCC
ACCCTCGTGACCACCCTGACCTACGGCGTGCAGTGCTTCAGCCGCTACCCCGACCACATGAAGCAGCACG
ACTTCTTCAAGTCCGCCATGCCCGAAGGCTACGTCCAGGAGCGCACCATCTTCTTCAAGGACGACGGCAA
CTACAAGACCCGCGCCGAGGTGAAGTTCGAGGGCGACACCCTGGTGAACCGCATCGAGCTGAAGGGCATC
GACTTCAAGGAGGACGGCAACATCCTGGGGCACAAGCTGGAGTACAACTACAACAGCCACAACGTCTATA
TCATGGCCGACAAGCAGAAGAACGGCATCAAGGTGAACTTCAAGATCCGCCACAACATCGAGGACGGCAG
CGTGCAGCTCGCCGACCACTACCAGCAGAACACCCCCATCGGCGACGGCCCCGTGCTGCTGCCCGACAAC
CACTACCTGAGCACCCAGTCCAAGCTGAGCAAAGACCCCAACGAGAAGCGCGATCACATGGTCCTGCTGG
AGTTCGTGACCGCCGCCGGGATCACTCTCGGCATGGACGAGCTGTACAAGTAAGCGGCCGCGACTCTAGA
TCATAATCAGCCATACCACATTTGTAGAGGTTTTACTTGCTTTAAAAAACCTCCCACACCTCCCCCTGAA
CCTGAAACATAAAATGAATGCAATTGTTGTTGTTAACTTGTTTATTGCAGCTTATAATGGTTACAAATAA
AGCAATAGCATCACAAATTTCACAAATAAAGCATTTTTTTCACTGCATTCTAGTTGTGGTTTGTCCAAAC
TCATCAATGTATCTTAAGGCGTAAATTGTAAGCGTTAATATTTTGTTAAAATTCGCGTTAAATTTTTGTT
AAATCAGCTCATTTTTTAACCAATAGGCCGAAATCGGCAAAATCCCTTATAAATCAAAAGAATAGACCGA
GATAGGGT
[37 nt withheld, positions 3299-3335]
AAAGAACGTGGACTCCAACGTCAAAGG
[49 nt withheld, positions 3363-3411]
T
[91 nt withheld, positions 3413-3503]
G
[124 nt withheld, positions 3505-3628]
CAGGTGGCACTTTTCGGGGAAATGTGCGCGGAACCCCTATTTGTTTATTTTTCTAAATACATTCAAATAT
GTATCCGCTCATGAGACAATAACCCTGATAAATGCTTCAATAATATTGAAAAAGGAAGAGTCCTGAGGCG
GAAAGAACCAGCTGTGGAATGTGTGTCAGTTAGGGTGTGGAAAGTCCCCAGGCTCCCCAGCAGGCAGAAG
TATGCAAAGCATGCATCTCAATTAGTCAGCAACCAGGTGTGGAAAGTCCCCAGGCTCCCCAGCAGGCAGA
AGTATGCAAAGCATGCATCTCAATTAGTCAGCAACCATAGTCCCGCCCCTAACTCCGCCCATCCCGCCCC
TAACTCCGCCCAGTTCCGCCCATTCTCCGCCCCATGGCTGACTAATTTTTTTTATTTATGCAGAGGCCGA
GGCCGCCTCGGCCTCTGAGCTATTCCAGAAGTAGTGAGGAGGCTTTTTTGGAGGCCTAGGCTTTTGCAAA
GATCGATCAAGAGACAGGATGAGGATCGTTTCGCATGATTGAACAAGATGGATTGCACGCAGGTTCTCCG
GCCGCTTGGGTGGAGAGGCTATTCGGCTATGACTGGGCACAACAGACAATCGGCTGCTCTGATGCCGCCG
TGTTCCGGCTGTCAGCGCAGGGGCGCCCGGTTCTTTTTGTCAAGACCGACCTGTCCGGTGCCCTGAATGA
ACTGCAAGACGAGGCAGCGCGGCTATCGTGGCTGGCCACGACGGGCGTTCCTTGCGCAGCTGTGCTCGAC
GTTGTCACTGAAGCGGGAAGGGACTGGCTGCTATTGGGCGAAGTGCCGGGGCAGGATCTCCTGTCATCTC
ACCTTGCTCCTGCCGAGAAAGTATCCATCATGGCTGATGCAATGCGGCGGCTGCATACGCTTGATCCGGC
TACCTGCCCATTCGACCACCAAGCGAAACATCGCATCGAGCGAGCACGTACTCGGATGGAAGCCGGTCTT
GTCGATCAGGATGATCTGGACGAAGAGCATCAGGGGCTCGCGCCAGCCGAACTGTTCGCCAGGCTCAAGG
CGAGCATGCCCGACGGCGAGGATCTCGTCGTGACCCATGGCGATGCCTGCTTGCCGAATATCATGGTGGA
AAATGGCCGCTTTTCTGGATTCATCGACTGTGGCCGGCTGGGTGTGGCGGACCGCTATCAGGACATAGCG
TTGGCTACCCGTGATATTGCTGAAGAGCTTGGCGGCGAATGGGCTGACCGCTTCCTCGTGCTTTACGGTA
TCGCCGCTCCCGATTCGCAGCGCATCGCCTTCTATCGCCTTCTTGACGAGTTCTTCTGAGCGGGACTCTG
GGGTTCGAAATGACCGACCAAGCGACGCCCAACCTGCCATCACGAGATTTCGATTCCACCGCCGCCTTCT
ATGAAAGGTTGGGCTTCGGAATCGTTTTCCGGGACGCCGGCTGGATGATCCTCCAGCGCGGGGATCTCAT
GCTGGAGTTCTTCGCCCACCCTAGGGGGAGGCTAACTGAAACACGGAAGGAGACAATACCGGAAGGAACC
CGCGCTATGACGGCAATAAAAAGACAGAATAAAACGCACGGTGTTGGGTCGTTTGTTCATAAACGCGGGG
TTCGGTCCCAGGGCTGGCACTCTGTCGATACCCCACCGAGACCCCATTGGGGCCAATACGCCCGCGTTTC
TTCCTTTTCCCCACCCCACCCCCCAAGTTCGGGTGAAGGCCCAGGGCTCGCAGCCAACGTCGGGGCGGCA
GGCCCTGCCATAGCCTCAGGTTACTCATATATACTTTAGATTGATTTAAAACTTCATTTTTAATTTAAAA
GGATCTAGGTGAAGATCCTTTTTGATAATCTCATGACCAAAATCCCTTAACGTGAGTTTTCGTTCCACTG
AGCGTCAGACCCCGTAGAAAAGATCAAAGGATCTTCTTGAGATCCTTTTTTTCTGCGCGTAATCTGCTGC
TTGCAAACAAAAAAACCACCGCTACCAGCGGTGGTTTGTTTGCCGGATCAAGAGCTACCAACTCTTTTTC
CGAAGGTAACTGGCTTCAGCAGAGCGCAGATACCAAATACTGTTCTTCTAGTGTAGCCGTAGTTAGGCCA
CCACTTCAAGAACTCTGTAGCACCGCCTACATACCTCGCTCTGCTAATCCTGTTACCAGTGGCTGCTGCC
AGTGGCGATAAGTCGTGTCTTACCGGGTTGGACTCAAGACGATAGTTACCGGATAAGGCGCAGCGGTCGG
GCTGAACGGGGGGTTCGTGCACACAGCCCAGCTTGGAGCGAACGACCTACACCGAACTGAGATACCTACA
GCGTGAGCTATGAGAAAGCGCCACGCTTCCCGAAGGGAGAAAGGCGGACAGGTATCCGGTAAGCGGCAGG
GTCGGAACAGGAGAGCGCACGAGGGAGCTTCCAGGGGGAAACGCCTGGTATCTTTATAGTCCTGTCGGGT
TTCGCCACCTCTGACTTGAGCGTCGATTTTTGTGATGCTCGTCAGGGGGGCGGAGCCTATGGAAAAACGC
CAGCAACGCGGCCTTTTTACGGTTCCTGGCCTTTTGCTGGCCTTTTGCTCACATGTTCTTTCCTGCGTTA
TCCCCTGATTCTGTGGATAACCG
